Addgene plasmid #205318: pX601-AAV-CMV-NLS-ISDge10-NLS-3xHA-bGHpA;U6-BsaI-reRNA
Purpose: All-in-one AAV vector expressing ISDge10 TnpB and its reRNA
Depositing lab: Haoyi Wang. Depositing organization: Institute of Zoology, Chinese Academy of Sciences. Publication: Evolutionary mining and functional characterization of TnpB nucleases identify efficient miniature genome editors. Xiang G, Li Y, Sun J, Huo Y, Cao S, Cao Y, Guo Y, Yang L, Cai Y, Zhang YE, Wang H. Nat Biotechnol. 2023 Jun 29. doi: 10.1038/s41587-023-01857-x. PubMed 37386294.
Backbone
  Vector backbone: pAAV
  Vector type: Mammalian Expression, AAV
Growth in bacteria
  Bacterial resistance: Ampicillin, 100 μg/mL
  Growth temperature: 37°C
  Growth strain: NEB Stable
  Copy number: High Copy
Gene/Insert
  Gene/Insert name: humanized ISDge10 TnpB
  Species: Other
  Tag / fusion protein: 3 x HA (C terminal on insert)
  Cloning method: Unknown
Terms and licenses: Academic/Nonprofit Terms; Industry Terms: Not Available to Industry
How to cite: pX601-AAV-CMV-NLS-ISDge10-NLS-3xHA-bGHpA;U6-BsaI-reRNA was a gift from Haoyi Wang (Addgene plasmid # 205318 ; http://n2t.net/addgene:205318 ; RRID:Addgene_205318)
