[The description below was written by a language model from this plasmid's Addgene catalogue record and pLannotate feature annotations shown in this document.]
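Description:
pX601-AAV-CMV-NLS-ISDge10-NLS-3xHA-bGHpA;U6-BsaI-reRNA is an all-in-one AAV transfer plasmid on a pAAV backbone, built for mammalian expression of the compact RNA-guided nuclease ISDge10 TnpB together with its guide RNA (reRNA). It is propagated in bacteria as a high-copy plasmid through a ColE1/pUC-type origin and selected with ampicillin via the β-lactamase gene. An f1 phage origin and small remnants of the pBR322 bom and rop regions are also present in the backbone. AAV2 inverted terminal repeats flank the payload and are the cis elements needed for replication and packaging of the intervening DNA into AAV particles. The annotation finds one complete ITR and only short fragments of the other.

Between the ITRs are two expression units. The first uses the CMV enhancer and immediate-early promoter to drive a humanized ISDge10 TnpB coding sequence. This coding sequence is not itself annotated, but it fits the unannotated stretch between the promoter and the C-terminal elements. According to the construct name, the nuclease is flanked by nuclear localization signals. The feature table identifies a bipartite nucleoplasmin NLS on the C-terminal side, followed by a 3xHA epitope tag for detection and a bovine growth hormone polyadenylation signal. The second unit sits in the opposite orientation, with a human U6 RNA polymerase III promoter transcribing the reRNA scaffold. The name indicates a BsaI cloning site, presumably for inserting a target-specific guide sequence, although neither the site nor the scaffold is annotated.

Because the nuclease is small, both components fit within a single AAV genome. This makes the plasmid suitable for transfection-based or AAV-delivered genome editing in mammalian cells, and it comes from a study characterizing TnpB nucleases as miniature genome editors.
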