Features (pLannotate 1.2.2; 18 found; start..end, strand, type, name):
     20..47      +  repeat_region  AAV2 ITR (fragment): inverted terminal repeat of adeno-associated virus serotype 2 inverted
     76..103     +  repeat_region  AAV2 ITR (fragment): inverted terminal repeat of adeno-associated virus serotype 2 inverted
    162..541     +  enhancer       CMV enhancer: human cytomegalovirus immediate early enhancer
    542..745     +  promoter       CMV promoter: human cytomegalovirus (CMV) immediate early promoter
   1994..2041    +  CDS            nucleoplasmin NLS: bipartite nuclear localization signal from nucleoplasmin
   2048..2064    +  CDS            3xHA (fragment): three tandem HA epitope tags
   2075..2091    +  CDS            3xHA (fragment): three tandem HA epitope tags
   2102..2130    +  CDS            3xHA (fragment): three tandem HA epitope tags
   2162..2273    +  polyA_signal   bGH poly(A) signal: bovine growth hormone polyadenylation signal
   2593..2833    -  promoter       U6 promoter: RNA polymerase III promoter for human U6 snRNA
   2842..2982    +  repeat_region  AAV2 ITR: inverted terminal repeat of adeno-associated virus serotype 2 inverted
   2987..3038    -  misc_feature   bom (fragment): basis of mobility region from pBR322
   3057..3512    +  rep_origin     f1 ori (sequence partly withheld): f1 bacteriophage origin of replication; arrow indicates direction of (+) strand synthesis
   3513..3562    -  misc_feature   bom (fragment): basis of mobility region from pBR322
   3664..3699    -  CDS            rop (fragment): Rop protein, which maintains plasmids at low copy number; rop
   3794..3898    +  promoter       AmpR promoter: bla
   3899..4759    +  CDS            AmpR: β-lactamase; bla; confers resistance to ampicillin, carbenicillin, and related antibiotics
   4930..5518    +  rep_origin     ori: high-copy-number ColE1/pMB1/pBR322/pUC origin of replication
>Addgene plasmid #205318 | pX601-AAV-CMV-NLS-ISDge10-NLS-3xHA-bGHpA;U6-BsaI-reRNA | addgene full sequence | sequence record 411115 | Addgene NGS Result
TCACATGTCCTGCAGGCAGCTGCGCGCTCGCTCGCTCACTGAGGCCGCCCGGGCGTCGGGCGACCTTTGG
TCGCCCGGCCTCAGTGAGCGAGCGAGCGCGCAGAGAGGGAGTGGCCAACTCCATCACTAGGGGTTCCTGC
GGCCTCTAGACTCGAGGCGTTGACATTGATTATTGACTAGTTATTAATAGTAATCAATTACGGGGTCATT
AGTTCATAGCCCATATATGGAGTTCCGCGTTACATAACTTACGGTAAATGGCCCGCCTGGCTGACCGCCC
AACGACCCCCGCCCATTGACGTCAATAATGACGTATGTTCCCATAGTAACGCCAATAGGGACTTTCCATT
GACGTCAATGGGTGGAGTATTTACGGTAAACTGCCCACTTGGCAGTACATCAAGTGTATCATATGCCAAG
TACGCCCCCTATTGACGTCAATGACGGTAAATGGCCCGCCTGGCATTATGCCCAGTACATGACCTTATGG
GACTTTCCTACTTGGCAGTACATCTACGTATTAGTCATCGCTATTACCATGGTGATGCGGTTTTGGCAGT
ACATCAATGGGCGTGGATAGCGGTTTGACTCACGGGGATTTCCAAGTCTCCACCCCATTGACGTCAATGG
GAGTTTGTTTTGGCACCAAAATCAACGGGACTTTCCAAAATGTCGTAACAACTCCGCCCCATTGACGCAA
ATGGGCGGTAGGCGTGTACGGTGGGAGGTCTATATAAGCAGAGCTCTCTGGCTAACTACCGGTGCCACCA
TGGCCCCAAAGAAGAAGCGGAAGGTCGGTATCCACGGAGTCCCAGCAGCCATGACCACCCACCGCAAGGT
GTACAGATACCGCATCGAGCCCACCCCCGTGCAGGAGAGCAAGCTGTACATGCTGGCCGGCAGCCGGAGA
TTCGTGTTCAACTGGGCCCTGGCCCGGAGAAGAGAGCACTACGCCGAAACCGGCAAGACCCTGGGATACA
ACGCCCAGGCAGGAGAGCTGACCGCCCTGAAAAACCAAGAAGAAACCAGCTGGCTGAAAGAGTCCGACTC
ACAACTGCTGCAGCAGGCACTGAAAGACGTGGAAAGAGCCTTCGTGAACTTCTTCGAAAAACGGGCCAGA
TTCCCCAGATTCAAAAGCAAGAAAACCGACACCCCCAGATTCAGAATCCCCCAAAGAGTGAGAATAGAGG
GCAGCAGAGTGTACGTGCCCAAGGTGGGGTGGGTGAAGCTGAGAAAGAGTCAGGAGATAGAAGGAAAAAC
CAAAAGCGCCACCTTCAAGAGGGAGGCAGATGGCCATTGGTACGTGCTGCTGGTGAGTGAGTTCGAGATG
CCTGATGTGCCTCTGCCCCCAGTGCCCGAGAGCGAGGTGGTGGGAATCGACCTGGGACTGAAGGACTTCT
ACGTCCTGTCTGACGGGGGCAGGAAGGAGGCCCCCAGATTCGCTAGAAAGGGCCAGCGAAAACTGAGAAG
AGCTGCAAGAAGACATAGCAAGTGCACCCGGGGAAGCAACAGAAAGGCCAAGGCAAAGAGGAAGCTGGCA
AGAGTGCACAGACAGATCGCAAACCAGAGAAAAGACTTCGTGCACAAGGCCACCAGCGGCCTCGTGCAGC
AGTACCAAGGCTTCTGCATCGAAAACCTGAGCATCAAGGGCATGGCCAAAACCAAACTGTCAAAAAGCGT
GCTGGACGCAGCCCTGGGGGAATTTAGAAGACAGCTGGCCTATAAAGCCCAGTGGCATAGAAAGTGGCTG
GCAGTGATAGACAGATGGTTCCCCAGCAGCAAGCTGTGCGGAGAGTGCGGCAGCATTAACGCCGATCTGA
CCCTGAGCGACAGAGAATGGACCTGCGAGTGTGGCGCAGTGCACGACAGAGATCTGAACGCCGCTCGCAA
CATCAAGAGAGAGGGCCTGAGTCAGATTGTGGTGGCCGGACATGCCGAAACCCTGAACGCCAGAGGGGAG
GGCGTGCGTCCCGCCATTGCCGGAAGCCCTAGAAAAAGGCCGGCGGCCACGAAAAAGGCCGGCCAGGCAA
AAAAGAAAAAGGGATCCTACCCATACGATGTTCCAGATTACGCTTACCCATACGATGTTCCAGATTACGC
TTACCCATACGATGTTCCAGATTACGCTTAAGAATTCCTAGAGCTCGCTGATCAGCCTCGACTGTGCCTT
CTAGTTGCCAGCCATCTGTTGTTTGCCCCTCCCCCGTGCCTTCCTTGACCCTGGAAGGTGCCACTCCCAC
TGTCCTTTCCTAATAAAATGAGGAAATTGCATCGCATTGTCTGAGTAGGTGTCATTCTATTCTGGGGGGT
GGGGTGGGGCAGGACAGCAAGGGGGAGGATTGGGAAGAGAATAGCAGGCATGCTGGGGAGGTACCAAAAA
ATGAGACCTGCCGTGGTCTCCTTGACACTCCAACGGCTAAAGCCGTTGGATTCTCGCTTCATCGAGGGCT
GCCCGCTATCGCAGGTCTGACACCCTCTCCCCGAGCGTTTAACGTCTCCGCGTGCCCCGCGACGACGATT
TGCGAAAGCCCTTCCCGCTTGATGTTCCGGGCGGCGTTGAGGTCGCGGTCGTGAACCGCTCCACGGTGTT
TCGTCCTTTCCACAAGATATATAAAGCCAAGAAATCGAAATACTTTCAAGTTACGGTAAGCATATGATAG
TCCATTTTAAAACATAATTTTAAAACTGCAAACTACCCAAGAAATTATTACTTTCTACGTCACGTATTTT
GTACTAATATCTTTGTGTTTACAGTCAAATTAATTCCAATTATCTCTCTAACAGCCTTGTATCGTATATG
CAAATATGAAGGAATCATGGGAAATAGGCCCTCGCGGCCGCAGGAACCCCTAGTGATGGAGTTGGCCACT
CCCTCTCTGCGCGCTCGCTCGCTCACTGAGGCCGGGCGACCAAAGGTCGCCCGACGCCCGGGCTTTGCCC
GGGCGGCCTCAGTGAGCGAGCGAGCGCGCAGCTGCCTGCAGGGGCGCCTGATGCGGTATTTTCTCCTTAC
GCATCTGTGCGGTATTTCACACCGCATA
[95 nt withheld, positions 3039-3133]
T
[46 nt withheld, positions 3135-3180]
C
[141 nt withheld, positions 3182-3322]
CCTTTGACGTTGGAGTCCACGTTCTTT
[37 nt withheld, positions 3350-3386]
ACTCTATCTCGGGCTATTCTTTTGATTTATAAGGGATTTTGCCGATTTCGGTCTATTGGTTAAAAAATGA
GCTGATTTAACAAAAATTTAACGCGAATTTTAACAAAATATTAACGTTTACAATTTTATGGTGCACTCTC
AGTACAATCTGCTCTGATGCCGCATAGTTAAGCCAGCCCCGACACCCGCCAACACCCGCTGACGCGCCCT
GACGGGCTTGTCTGCTCCCGGCATCCGCTTACAGACAAGCTGTGACCGTCTCCGGGAGCTGCATGTGTCA
GAGGTTTTCACCGTCATCACCGAAACGCGCGAGACGAAAGGGCCTCGTGATACGCCTATTTTTATAGGTT
AATGTCATGATAATAATGGTTTCTTAGACGTCAGGTGGCACTTTTCGGGGAAATGTGCGCGGAACCCCTA
TTTGTTTATTTTTCTAAATACATTCAAATATGTATCCGCTCATGAGACAATAACCCTGATAAATGCTTCA
ATAATATTGAAAAAGGAAGAGTATGAGTATTCAACATTTCCGTGTCGCCCTTATTCCCTTTTTTGCGGCA
TTTTGCCTTCCTGTTTTTGCTCACCCAGAAACGCTGGTGAAAGTAAAAGATGCTGAAGATCAGTTGGGTG
CACGAGTGGGTTACATCGAACTGGATCTCAACAGCGGTAAGATCCTTGAGAGTTTTCGCCCCGAAGAACG
TTTTCCAATGATGAGCACTTTTAAAGTTCTGCTATGTGGCGCGGTATTATCCCGTATTGACGCCGGGCAA
GAGCAACTCGGTCGCCGCATACACTATTCTCAGAATGACTTGGTTGAGTACTCACCAGTCACAGAAAAGC
ATCTTACGGATGGCATGACAGTAAGAGAATTATGCAGTGCTGCCATAACCATGAGTGATAACACTGCGGC
CAACTTACTTCTGACAACGATCGGAGGACCGAAGGAGCTAACCGCTTTTTTGCACAACATGGGGGATCAT
GTAACTCGCCTTGATCGTTGGGAACCGGAGCTGAATGAAGCCATACCAAACGACGAGCGTGACACCACGA
TGCCTGTAGCAATGGCAACAACGTTGCGCAAACTATTAACTGGCGAACTACTTACTCTAGCTTCCCGGCA
ACAATTAATAGACTGGATGGAGGCGGATAAAGTTGCAGGACCACTTCTGCGCTCGGCCCTTCCGGCTGGC
TGGTTTATTGCTGATAAATCTGGAGCCGGTGAGCGTGGAAGCCGCGGTATCATTGCAGCACTGGGGCCAG
ATGGTAAGCCCTCCCGTATCGTAGTTATCTACACGACGGGGAGTCAGGCAACTATGGATGAACGAAATAG
ACAGATCGCTGAGATAGGTGCCTCACTGATTAAGCATTGGTAACTGTCAGACCAAGTTTACTCATATATA
CTTTAGATTGATTTAAAACTTCATTTTTAATTTAAAAGGATCTAGGTGAAGATCCTTTTTGATAATCTCA
TGACCAAAATCCCTTAACGTGAGTTTTCGTTCCACTGAGCGTCAGACCCCGTAGAAAAGATCAAAGGATC
TTCTTGAGATCCTTTTTTTCTGCGCGTAATCTGCTGCTTGCAAACAAAAAAACCACCGCTACCAGCGGTG
GTTTGTTTGCCGGATCAAGAGCTACCAACTCTTTTTCCGAAGGTAACTGGCTTCAGCAGAGCGCAGATAC
CAAATACTGTTCTTCTAGTGTAGCCGTAGTTAGGCCACCACTTCAAGAACTCTGTAGCACCGCCTACATA
CCTCGCTCTGCTAATCCTGTTACCAGTGGCTGCTGCCAGTGGCGATAAGTCGTGTCTTACCGGGTTGGAC
TCAAGACGATAGTTACCGGATAAGGCGCAGCGGTCGGGCTGAACGGGGGGTTCGTGCACACAGCCCAGCT
TGGAGCGAACGACCTACACCGAACTGAGATACCTACAGCGTGAGCTATGAGAAAGCGCCACGCTTCCCGA
AGGGAGAAAGGCGGACAGGTATCCGGTAAGCGGCAGGGTCGGAACAGGAGAGCGCACGAGGGAGCTTCCA
GGGGGAAACGCCTGGTATCTTTATAGTCCTGTCGGGTTTCGCCACCTCTGACTTGAGCGTCGATTTTTGT
GATGCTCGTCAGGGGGGCGGAGCCTATGGAAAAACGCCAGCAACGCGGCCTTTTTACGGTTCCTGGCCTT
TTGCTGGCCTTTTGC
